Addgene plasmid #239490: TET1cd-dCas9-IBM1cd (D24)
Purpose: Encodes a CRISPR/dCas9-based fusion protein designed for targeted DNA demethylation.
Depositing lab: Jian-Kang Zhu. Depositing organization: Southern University of Science and Technology. Publication: Versatile molecular tools enabling customizable DNA methylation editing in Arabidopsis. He L, Yao Y, You Y, Wei X, Ma Y, Yuan W, Lang Z, Zhu JK. Nat Commun. 2025 Dec 6. doi: 10.1038/s41467-025-66933-z. PubMed 41353342.
Backbone
  Vector backbone: pCAMBIA1300
  Vector type: Plant Expression, CRISPR
Growth in bacteria
  Bacterial resistance: Kanamycin, 50 μg/mL
  Growth temperature: 37°C
  Growth strain: DH5alpha
  Copy number: High Copy
Gene/Insert
  Gene/Insert name: RPS5A-TET1cd-XTEN80-NLS-dCas9-2xNLS-XTEN16-BFP-IBM1cd
  Species: A. thaliana (mustard weed), Synthetic
Terms and licenses: Academic/Nonprofit Terms; Industry Terms: Not Available to Industry
How to cite: TET1cd-dCas9-IBM1cd (D24) was a gift from Jian-Kang Zhu (Addgene plasmid # 239490 ; http://n2t.net/addgene:239490 ; RRID:Addgene_239490)
