[The description below was written by a language model from this plasmid's Addgene catalogue record and pLannotate feature annotations shown in this document.]
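Description:
TET1cd-dCas9-IBM1cd (D24) is a plant binary vector built on pCAMBIA1300 for Agrobacterium-mediated T-DNA delivery of a CRISPR/dCas9 epigenome editor intended for targeted DNA demethylation, with the associated work carried out in Arabidopsis. The roughly 19.8 kb backbone carries a high-copy ColE1/pMB1-type origin with a bom site for propagation in E. coli. It also carries the pVS1 oriV with RepA and StaA for replication and stable maintenance in Agrobacterium. A kanamycin resistance gene provides bacterial selection. Between the nopaline-type left and right T-DNA border repeats sits a hygromycin phosphotransferase gene driven by an enhanced CaMV 35S promoter and ended by the CaMV poly(A) signal, which allows selection of transformed plants. Remnants of the pUC-type lacZα/MCS region flank the insert.

The payload is a single large fusion open reading frame. According to the insert name, it is expressed from the RPS5A promoter, and it is terminated by the NOS terminator. The promoter itself is not annotated as such. The short Arabidopsis HST gene fragments detected immediately upstream of the coding region probably reflect genomic sequence included within that promoter fragment. The order of the fusion is the human TET1 catalytic domain, an XTEN80 linker, an SV40 NLS, S. pyogenes Cas9 (nuclease-dead per the catalogue name, although annotated simply as Cas9), further NLS sequence, an XTEN16 linker, TagBFP, and the catalytic domain of Arabidopsis IBM1/JMJ25. TET1 oxidises 5-methylcytosine to initiate active demethylation. IBM1 removes H3K9me1/2, a histone mark linked to non-CG methylation, so the two effectors are presumably combined to reinforce methylation loss at the target locus. TagBFP provides a fluorescent readout of the fusion. No guide RNA cassette appears in the feature table, and the record does not state how guides are supplied.
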