Features (pLannotate 1.2.2; 30 found; start..end, strand, type, name):
    421..495     -  CDS            HST (fragment): HSTC_ARATH - Also known as HPT2, VTE2-2. Experimental evidence at protein level: Swiss-Prot protein existence level 1. Involved in the synthesis of plastoquinone-9. Can use both homogentisic acid and 2,5-dihydroxyphenylacetic acid gamma-lactone as prenyl acceptors, and solanesyl diphosphate > farnesyl diphosphate > geranylgeranyl diphosphate >> phytyl diphosphate as prenyl donors. Do not catalyze the decardoxylation of homogentisate uncoupled from prenylation. From Arabidopsis thaliana (Mouse-ear cress).
    761..844     -  CDS            HST (fragment): HSTC_ARATH - Also known as HPT2, VTE2-2. Experimental evidence at protein level: Swiss-Prot protein existence level 1. Involved in the synthesis of plastoquinone-9. Can use both homogentisic acid and 2,5-dihydroxyphenylacetic acid gamma-lactone as prenyl acceptors, and solanesyl diphosphate > farnesyl diphosphate > geranylgeranyl diphosphate >> phytyl diphosphate as prenyl donors. Do not catalyze the decardoxylation of homogentisate uncoupled from prenylation. From Arabidopsis thaliana (Mouse-ear cress).
    996..1364    -  CDS            HST (fragment): HSTC_ARATH - Also known as HPT2, VTE2-2. Experimental evidence at protein level: Swiss-Prot protein existence level 1. Involved in the synthesis of plastoquinone-9. Can use both homogentisic acid and 2,5-dihydroxyphenylacetic acid gamma-lactone as prenyl acceptors, and solanesyl diphosphate > farnesyl diphosphate > geranylgeranyl diphosphate >> phytyl diphosphate as prenyl donors. Do not catalyze the decardoxylation of homogentisate uncoupled from prenylation. From Arabidopsis thaliana (Mouse-ear cress).
   1407..1436    +  misc_feature   MCS (fragment): pUC18/19 multiple cloning site
   1439..1593    +  CDS            lacZα (fragment): LacZα fragment of β-galactosidase; lacZ fragment
   1659..1683    +  misc_feature   RB T-DNA repeat: right border repeat from nopaline C58 T-DNA
   2023..2424    +  CDS            Y4CG_SINFN (fragment): Protein inferred from homology: Swiss-Prot protein existence level 3. From Sinorhizobium fredii (strain NBRC 101917 / NGR234).
   2984..3613    +  CDS            pVS1 StaA: stability protein from the Pseudomonas plasmid pVS1 (Heeb et al., 2000)
   4042..5115    +  CDS            pVS1 RepA: replication protein from the Pseudomonas plasmid pVS1 (Heeb et al., 2000)
   5181..5375    +  rep_origin     pVS1 oriV: origin of replication for the Pseudomonas plasmid pVS1 (Heeb et al., 2000)
   5578..5617    +  CDS            rop (fragment): Rop protein, which maintains plasmids at low copy number; rop
   5719..5859    +  misc_feature   bom: basis of mobility region from pBR322
   6045..6633    -  rep_origin     ori: high-copy-number ColE1/pMB1/pBR322/pUC origin of replication
   6720..7514    -  CDS            KanR: aminoglycoside phosphotransferase; aphA-3; confers resistance to kanamycin
   7939..7963    +  misc_feature   LB T-DNA repeat: left border repeat from nopaline C58 T-DNA
   8041..8215    -  polyA_signal   CaMV poly(A) signal: cauliflower mosaic virus polyadenylation signal
   8256..9281    -  CDS            HygR: hygromycin B phosphotransferase confers resistance to hygromycin
   9348..10024   -  promoter       CaMV 35S promoter (enhanced): cauliflower mosaic virus 35S promoter with a duplicated enhancer region
  10114..10202   +  CDS            lacI (fragment): lac repressor; lacI; The lac repressor binds to the lac operator to inhibit transcription in E. coli. This inhibition can be relieved by adding lactose or isopropyl-β-D-thiogalactopyranoside (IPTG).
  10215..10236   +  protein_bind   CAP binding site: CAP binding activates transcription in the presence of cAMP. E. coli catabolite activator protein
  10251..10281   +  promoter       lac promoter: promoter for the E. coli lac operon
  10285..10307   +  protein_bind   lac operator (fragment): The lac repressor binds to the lac operator to inhibit transcription in E. coli. This inhibition can be relieved by adding lactose or isopropyl-β-D-thiogalactopyranoside (IPTG). lac repressor encoded by lacI
  10338..10356   +  misc_feature   MCS (fragment): pUC18/19 multiple cloning site
  10358..10610   -  terminator     NOS terminator: nopaline synthase terminator and poly(A) signal
  10649..12157   -  CDS            JMJ25 (fragment): JMJ25_ARATH - Also known as IBM1. Experimental evidence at protein level: Swiss-Prot protein existence level 1. Histone demethylase that demethylates 'Lys-9' (H3K9me) of histone H3 with a specific activity for H3K9me2 and H3K9me1. No activity on H3K9me3, H3K4me3/2/1, H3K27me3/2/1 and H3K36me3/2/1. Involved in the control of several developmental processes by protecting genes from silencing. Demethylates H3K9me2 in the promoter regions of RDR2 and DCL3 and mediates the repression of ectopic non-CpG methylation at RDR2, DCL3 and APC13 loci. Protects also a large number of transcribed genes from
  12203..12898   -  CDS            TagBFP: monomeric blue fluorescent protein mammalian codon-optimized
  12971..12991   -  CDS            SV40 NLS: nuclear localization signal of SV40 (simian virus 40) large T antigen
  13007..17110   -  CDS            Cas9: Cas9 (Csn1) endonuclease from the Streptococcus pyogenes Type II CRISPR/Cas system generates RNA-guided double strand breaks in DNA
  17111..17131   -  CDS            SV40 NLS: nuclear localization signal of SV40 (simian virus 40) large T antigen
  17372..19546   -  CDS            TET1 (fragment): TET1_HUMAN - Also known as CXXC6, KIAA1676, LCX. Experimental evidence at protein level: Swiss-Prot protein existence level 1. Dioxygenase that catalyzes the conversion of the modified genomic base 5-methylcytosine (5mC) into 5-hydroxymethylcytosine (5hmC) and plays a key role in active DNA demethylation. Also mediates subsequent conversion of 5hmC into 5-formylcytosine (5fC), and conversion of 5fC to 5-carboxylcytosine (5caC). Conversion of 5mC into 5hmC, 5fC and 5caC probably constitutes the first step in cytosine demethylation. Methylation at the C5 position of cytosine bases is an epigenet
>Addgene plasmid #239490 | TET1cd-dCas9-IBM1cd (D24) | addgene full sequence | sequence record 482048 | Addgene NGS Result
TTCCCTGGTTTATACGTGGTTTTAGCCGGTTAACTTACGGAATATTATTTTTATCTTAAGTTACACAAAT
TACATCATTAATAGTAAAACAAAATTTTATGGTGCAATTTAAGTTTTTATGATGAGTGAAATTCGAATAA
TATACAAATATTTTACTGTTTAGGTTTCCCTAAACCTACTTTTAGATATGTAAATTAAACATTTTTTTTT
TTTTTGGTTAGAACCAAGTCAGTGATCATAGAACTCAAAAAGCTGGTGTTTCAATTGGTACAAGCATTTT
TATTGCAAGATATAAAAATTCAGAAGGACATATCCTTGATGTATGTACATGAAGGAACCGATTTTGACTC
CAAGCTACAAAGAAGAAGAAGAATGATATACAAAGAAAACTGCATATCCTCACCATGAAATTGAAAGCTA
GAGGAAGGGGAATAACAGATACTCTGCGTAGAAGAGATTCCATATAAACCGATAATATCCTGAGATAGCT
TCCTGCAATAATCAAATGTTTCTACACTCCGTTAGATATACACTCCATTGATGTTCCGTGATAACGAGTT
TATGTTTGTACAAAAGTATTTTACCTTGGTGTAGTTTGCTTTTTCTAGTACCCATGTCTACCAAAGATCA
ACAACAAAGATATTAGAGATTAATGAATTTGGCAGTGTCAAATGCAGAAACTAAAGCATATAGTTATGAA
GTTCTTGTGCATTATCTCAAAAGTATGTAAGAGATATAAGAGTATCTCATAATGCTTTACCTGGAAAATT
AAGCCTGAAGCCAAGATCACATGTGCAGGAATCATCAAGCTACCTCTAAAAACCTGTTCATTGTTAAAGG
ATAAGAGGGTTGGTCTTTTCAAAGCTGCATACTGAGGAAAGTAACAATATCGCAACAAAAATAAATTGGT
GGCGATAGTTTATCAAGCTTCTACATGCAGTAATGGTGTTCGTGCTTTAATTAACCGAAATAGTTAAGAC
GGAAATAGATGAATTCACCTGAGGCATGTAGAAAGCTAGTGATATGGCTGAAACATAATTTACTAGCAGA
AGTCCAGAACCGAGGAATGCAATGTTTCTCACTCCAAGTTTTGTTGCCAGGGTTGATATTTGGAACCTAT
TCAAGATCAATCAAAGGCATGATTAACTAAACATGCTTGAACAAACACATAAAGACAATATATCAAACGG
AGCTGGTTAAACATTGTCTTTGACTGTCAAATGGATTGAGCCAAAGAGCGGAAAGAAAATGGTTATGCGT
GCAGTTACTTACTTTCGATCTCCTTCAACATCAGGAAGGTCCTTTGTAATAGCAATGACCAGTGCAAACA
GTGTCACAAAAGATGTGATGAACGCCACAGGTGCACAGCAAATAGCGAATCAAAAGTTGAGTAATATATC
CCCGGGTCTAGAGTCGACCTGCAGGCATGCAAGCTTGGCACTGGCCGTCGTTTTACAACGTCGTGACTGG
GAAAACCCTGGCGTTACCCAACTTAATCGCCTTGCAGCACATCCCCCTTTCGCCAGCTGGCGTAATAGCG
AAGAGGCCCGCACCGATCGCCCTTCCCAACAGTTGCGCAGCCTGAATGGCGAATGCTAGAGCAGCTTGAG
CTTGGATCAGATTGTCGTTTCCCGCCTTCAGTTTAAACTATCAGTGTTTGACAGGATATATTGGCGGGTA
AACCTAAGAGAAAAGAGCGTTTATTAGAATAATCGGATATTTAAAAGGGCGTGAAAAGGTTTATCCGTTC
GTCCATTTGTATGTGCATGCCAACCACAGGGTTCCCCTCGGGATCAAAGTACTTTGATCCAACCCCTCCG
CTGCTATAGTGCAGTCGGCTTCTGACGTTCAGTGCAGCCGTCTTCTGAAAACGACATGTCGCACAAGTCC
TAAGTTACGCGACAGGCTGCCGCCCTGCCCTTTTCCTGGCGTTTTCTTGTCGCGTGTTTTAGTCGCATAA
AGTAGAATACTTGCGACTAGAACCGGAGACATTACGCCATGAACAAGAGCGCCGCCGCTGGCCTGCTGGG
CTATGCCCGCGTCAGCACCGACGACCAGGACTTGACCAACCAACGGGCCGAACTGCACGCGGCCGGCTGC
ACCAAGCTGTTTTCCGAGAAGATCACCGGCACCAGGCGCGACCGCCCGGAGCTGGCCAGGATGCTTGACC
ACCTACGCCCTGGCGACGTTGTGACAGTGACCAGGCTAGACCGCCTGGCCCGCAGCACCCGCGACCTACT
GGACATTGCCGAGCGCATCCAGGAGGCCGGCGCGGGCCTGCGTAGCCTGGCAGAGCCGTGGGCCGACACC
ACCACGCCGGCCGGCCGCATGGTGTTGACCGTGTTCGCCGGCATTGCCGAGTTCGAGCGTTCCCTAATCA
TCGACCGCACCCGGAGCGGGCGCGAGGCCGCCAAGGCCCGAGGCGTGAAGTTTGGCCCCCGCCCTACCCT
CACCCCGGCACAGATCGCGCACGCCCGCGAGCTGATCGACCAGGAAGGCCGCACCGTGAAAGAGGCGGCT
GCACTGCTTGGCGTGCATCGCTCGACCCTGTACCGCGCACTTGAGCGCAGCGAGGAAGTGACGCCCACCG
AGGCCAGGCGGCGCGGTGCCTTCCGTGAGGACGCATTGACCGAGGCCGACGCCCTGGCGGCCGCCGAGAA
TGAACGCCAAGAGGAACAAGCATGAAACCGCACCAGGACGGCCAGGACGAACCGTTTTTCATTACCGAAG
AGATCGAGGCGGAGATGATCGCGGCCGGGTACGTGTTCGAGCCGCCCGCGCACGTCTCAACCGTGCGGCT
GCATGAAATCCTGGCCGGTTTGTCTGATGCCAAGCTGGCGGCCTGGCCGGCCAGCTTGGCCGCTGAAGAA
ACCGAGCGCCGCCGTCTAAAAAGGTGATGTGTATTTGAGTAAAACAGCTTGCGTCATGCGGTCGCTGCGT
ATATGATGCGATGAGTAAATAAACAAATACGCAAGGGGAACGCATGAAGGTTATCGCTGTACTTAACCAG
AAAGGCGGGTCAGGCAAGACGACCATCGCAACCCATCTAGCCCGCGCCCTGCAACTCGCCGGGGCCGATG
TTCTGTTAGTCGATTCCGATCCCCAGGGCAGTGCCCGCGATTGGGCGGCCGTGCGGGAAGATCAACCGCT
AACCGTTGTCGGCATCGACCGCCCGACGATTGACCGCGACGTGAAGGCCATCGGCCGGCGCGACTTCGTA
GTGATCGACGGAGCGCCCCAGGCGGCGGACTTGGCTGTGTCCGCGATCAAGGCAGCCGACTTCGTGCTGA
TTCCGGTGCAGCCAAGCCCTTACGACATATGGGCCACCGCCGACCTGGTGGAGCTGGTTAAGCAGCGCAT
TGAGGTCACGGATGGAAGGCTACAAGCGGCCTTTGTCGTGTCGCGGGCGATCAAAGGCACGCGCATCGGC
GGTGAGGTTGCCGAGGCGCTGGCCGGGTACGAGCTGCCCATTCTTGAGTCCCGTATCACGCAGCGCGTGA
GCTACCCAGGCACTGCCGCCGCCGGCACAACCGTTCTTGAATCAGAACCCGAGGGCGACGCTGCCCGCGA
GGTCCAGGCGCTGGCCGCTGAAATTAAATCAAAACTCATTTGAGTTAATGAGGTAAAGAGAAAATGAGCA
AAAGCACAAACACGCTAAGTGCCGGCCGTCCGAGCGCACGCAGCAGCAAGGCTGCAACGTTGGCCAGCCT
GGCAGACACGCCAGCCATGAAGCGGGTCAACTTTCAGTTGCCGGCGGAGGATCACACCAAGCTGAAGATG
TACGCGGTACGCCAAGGCAAGACCATTACCGAGCTGCTATCTGAATACATCGCGCAGCTACCAGAGTAAA
TGAGCAAATGAATAAATGAGTAGATGAATTTTAGCGGCTAAAGGAGGCGGCATGGAAAATCAAGAACAAC
CAGGCACCGACGCCGTGGAATGCCCCATGTGTGGAGGAACGGGCGGTTGGCCAGGCGTAAGCGGCTGGGT
TGCCTGCCGGCCCTGCAATGGCACTGGAACCCCCAAGCCCGAGGAATCGGCGTGAGCGGTCGCAAACCAT
CCGGCCCGGTACAAATCGGCGCGGCGCTGGGTGATGACCTGGTGGAGAAGTTGAAGGCCGCGCAGGCCGC
CCAGCGGCAACGCATCGAGGCAGAAGCACGCCCCGGTGAATCGTGGCAAGCGGCCGCTGATCGAATCCGC
AAAGAATCCCGGCAACCGCCGGCAGCCGGTGCGCCGTCGATTAGGAAGCCGCCCAAGGGCGACGAGCAAC
CAGATTTTTTCGTTCCGATGCTCTATGACGTGGGCACCCGCGATAGTCGCAGCATCATGGACGTGGCCGT
TTTCCGTCTGTCGAAGCGTGACCGACGAGCTGGCGAGGTGATCCGCTACGAGCTTCCAGACGGGCACGTA
GAGGTTTCCGCAGGGCCGGCCGGCATGGCCAGTGTGTGGGATTACGACCTGGTACTGATGGCGGTTTCCC
ATCTAACCGAATCCATGAACCGATACCGGGAAGGGAAGGGAGACAAGCCCGGCCGCGTGTTCCGTCCACA
CGTTGCGGACGTACTCAAGTTCTGCCGGCGAGCCGATGGCGGAAAGCAGAAAGACGACCTGGTAGAAACC
TGCATTCGGTTAAACACCACGCACGTTGCCATGCAGCGTACGAAGAAGGCCAAGAACGGCCGCCTGGTGA
CGGTATCCGAGGGTGAAGCCTTGATTAGCCGCTACAAGATCGTAAAGAGCGAAACCGGGCGGCCGGAGTA
CATCGAGATCGAGCTAGCTGATTGGATGTACCGCGAGATCACAGAAGGCAAGAACCCGGACGTGCTGACG
GTTCACCCCGATTACTTTTTGATCGATCCCGGCATCGGCCGTTTTCTCTACCGCCTGGCACGCCGCGCCG
CAGGCAAGGCAGAAGCCAGATGGTTGTTCAAGACGATCTACGAACGCAGTGGCAGCGCCGGAGAGTTCAA
GAAGTTCTGTTTCACCGTGCGCAAGCTGATCGGGTCAAATGACCTGCCGGAGTACGATTTGAAGGAGGAG
GCGGGGCAGGCTGGCCCGATCCTAGTCATGCGCTACCGCAACCTGATCGAGGGCGAAGCATCCGCCGGTT
CCTAATGTACGGAGCAGATGCTAGGGCAAATTGCCCTAGCAGGGGAAAAAGGTCGAAAAGGTCTCTTTCC
TGTGGATAGCACGTACATTGGGAACCCAAAGCCGTACATTGGGAACCGGAACCCGTACATTGGGAACCCA
AAGCCGTACATTGGGAACCGGTCACACATGTAAGTGACTGATATAAAAGAGAAAAAAGGCGATTTTTCCG
CCTAAAACTCTTTAAAACTTATTAAAACTCTTAAAACCCGCCTGGCCTGTGCATAACTGTCTGGCCAGCG
CACAGCCGAAGAGCTGCAAAAAGCGCCTACCCTTCGGTCGCTGCGCTCCCTACGCCCCGCCGCTTCGCGT
CGGCCTATCGCGGCCGCTGGCCGCTCAAAAATGGCTGGCCTACGGCCAGGCAATCTACCAGGGCGCGGAC
AAGCCGCGCCGTCGCCACTCGACCGCCGGCGCCCACATCAAGGCACCCTGCCTCGCGCGTTTCGGTGATG
ACGGTGAAAACCTCTGACACATGCAGCTCCCGGAGACGGTCACAGCTTGTCTGTAAGCGGATGCCGGGAG
CAGACAAGCCCGTCAGGGCGCGTCAGCGGGTGTTGGCGGGTGTCGGGGCGCAGCCATGACCCAGTCACGT
AGCGATAGCGGAGTGTATACTGGCTTAACTATGCGGCATCAGAGCAGATTGTACTGAGAGTGCACCATAT
GCGGTGTGAAATACCGCACAGATGCGTAAGGAGAAAATACCGCATCAGGCGCTCTTCCGCTTCCTCGCTC
ACTGACTCGCTGCGCTCGGTCGTTCGGCTGCGGCGAGCGGTATCAGCTCACTCAAAGGCGGTAATACGGT
TATCCACAGAATCAGGGGATAACGCAGGAAAGAACATGTGAGCAAAAGGCCAGCAAAAGGCCAGGAACCG
TAAAAAGGCCGCGTTGCTGGCGTTTTTCCATAGGCTCCGCCCCCCTGACGAGCATCACAAAAATCGACGC
TCAAGTCAGAGGTGGCGAAACCCGACAGGACTATAAAGATACCAGGCGTTTCCCCCTGGAAGCTCCCTCG
TGCGCTCTCCTGTTCCGACCCTGCCGCTTACCGGATACCTGTCCGCCTTTCTCCCTTCGGGAAGCGTGGC
GCTTTCTCATAGCTCACGCTGTAGGTATCTCAGTTCGGTGTAGGTCGTTCGCTCCAAGCTGGGCTGTGTG
CACGAACCCCCCGTTCAGCCCGACCGCTGCGCCTTATCCGGTAACTATCGTCTTGAGTCCAACCCGGTAA
GACACGACTTATCGCCACTGGCAGCAGCCACTGGTAACAGGATTAGCAGAGCGAGGTATGTAGGCGGTGC
TACAGAGTTCTTGAAGTGGTGGCCTAACTACGGCTACACTAGAAGGACAGTATTTGGTATCTGCGCTCTG
CTGAAGCCAGTTACCTTCGGAAAAAGAGTTGGTAGCTCTTGATCCGGCAAACAAACCACCGCTGGTAGCG
GTGGTTTTTTTGTTTGCAAGCAGCAGATTACGCGCAGAAAAAAAGGATCTCAAGAAGATCCTTTGATCTT
TTCTACGGGGTCTGACGCTCAGTGGAACGAAAACTCACGTTAAGGGATTTTGGTCATGCATTCTAGGTAC
TAAAACAATTCATCCAGTAAAATATAATATTTTATTTTCTCCCAATCAGGCTTGATCCCCAGTAAGTCAA
AAAATAGCTCGACATACTGTTCTTCCCCGATATCCTCCCTGATCGACCGGACGCAGAAGGCAATGTCATA
CCACTTGTCCGCCCTGCCGCTTCTCCCAAGATCAATAAAGCCACTTACTTTGCCATCTTTCACAAAGATG
TTGCTGTCTCCCAGGTCGCCGTGGGAAAAGACAAGTTCCTCTTCGGGCTTTTCCGTCTTTAAAAAATCAT
ACAGCTCGCGCGGATCTTTAAATGGAGTGTCTTCTTCCCAGTTTTCGCAATCCACATCGGCCAGATCGTT
ATTCAGTAAGTAATCCAATTCGGCTAAGCGGCTGTCTAAGCTATTCGTATAGGGACAATCCGATATGTCG
ATGGAGTGAAAGAGCCTGATGCACTCCGCATACAGCTCGATAATCTTTTCAGGGCTTTGTTCATCTTCAT
ACTCTTCCGAGCAAAGGACGCCATCGGCCTCACTCATGAGCAGATTGCTCCAGCCATCATGCCGTTCAAA
GTGCAGGACCTTTGGAACAGGCAGCTTTCCTTCCAGCCATAGCATCATGTCCTTTTCCCGTTCCACATCA
TAGGTGGTCCCTTTATACCGGCTGTCCGTCATTTTTAAATATAGGTTTTCATTTTCTCCCACCAGCTTAT
ATACCTTAGCAGGAGACATTCCTTCCGTATCTTTTACGCAGCGGTATTTTTCGATCAGTTTTTTCAATTC
CGGTGATATTCTCATTTTAGCCATTTATTATTTCCTTCCTCTTTTCTACAGTATTTAAAGATACCCCAAG
AAGCTAATTATAACAAGACGAACTCCAATTCACTGTTCCTTGCATTCTAAAACCTTAAATACCAGAAAAC
AGCTTTTTCAAAGTTGTTTTCAAAGTTGGCGTATAACATAGTATCGACGGAGCCGATTTTGAAACCGCGG
TGATCACAGGCAGCAACGCTCTGTCATCGTTACAATCAACATGCTACCCTCCGCGAGATCATCCGTGTTT
CAAACCCGGCAGCTTAGTTGCCGTTCTTCCGAATAGCATCGGTAACATGAGCAAAGTCTGCCGCCTTACA
ACGGCTCTCCCGCTGACGCCGTCCCGGACTGATGGGCTGCCTGTATCGAGTGGTGATTTTGTGCCGAGCT
GCCGGTCGGGGAGCTGTTGGCTGGCTGGTGGCAGGATATATTGTGGTGTAAACAAATTGACGCTTAGACA
ACTTAATAACACATTGCGGACGTTTTTAATGTACTGAATTAACGCCGAATTAATTCGGGGGATCTGGATT
TTAGTACTGGATTTTGGTTTTAGGAATTAGAAATTTTATTGATAGAAGTATTTTACAAATACAAATACAT
ACTAAGGGTTTCTTATATGCTCAACACATGAGCGAAACCCTATAGGAACCCTAATTCCCTTATCTGGGAA
CTACTCACACATTATTATGGAGAAACTCGAGCTTGTCGATCGACAGATCCCGGTCGGCATCTACTCTATT
TCTTTGCCCTCGGACGAGTGCTGGGGCGTCGGTTTCCACTATCGGCGAGTACTTCTACACAGCCATCGGT
CCAGACGGCCGCGCTTCTGCGGGCGATTTGTGTACGCCCGACAGTCCCGGCTCCGGATCGGACGATTGCG
TCGCATCGACCCTGCGCCCAAGCTGCATCATCGAAATTGCCGTCAACCAAGCTCTGATAGAGTTGGTCAA
GACCAATGCGGAGCATATACGCCCGGAGTCGTGGCGATCCTGCAAGCTCCGGATGCCTCCGCTCGAAGTA
GCGCGTCTGCTGCTCCATACAAGCCAACCACGGCCTCCAGAAGAAGATGTTGGCGACCTCGTATTGGGAA
TCCCCGAACATCGCCTCGCTCCAGTCAATGACCGCTGTTATGCGGCCATTGTCCGTCAGGACATTGTTGG
AGCCGAAATCCGCGTGCACGAGGTGCCGGACTTCGGGGCAGTCCTCGGCCCAAAGCATCAGATCATCGAG
AGCCTGCGCGACGGACGCACTGACGGTGTCGTCCATCACAGTTTGCCAGTGATACACATGGGGATCAGCA
ATCGCGCATATGAAATCACGCCATGTAGTGTATTGACCGATTCCTTGCGGTCCGAATGGGCCGAACCCGC
TCGTCTGGCTAAGATCGGCCGCAGCGATCGCATCCATAGCCTCCGCGACCGGTTGTAGAACAGCGGGCAG
TTCGGTTTCAGGCAGGTCTTGCAACGTGACACCCTGTGAACGGCGGGAGATGCAATAGGTCAGGCTCTCG
CTAAACTCCCCAATGTCAAGCACTTCCGGAATCGGGAGCGCGGCCGATGCAAAGTGCCGATAAACATAAC
GATCTTTGTAGAAACCATCGGCGCAGCTATTTACCCGCAGGACATATCCACGCCCTCCTACATCGAAGCT
GAAAGCACGAGATTCTTCGCCCTCCGAGAGCTGCATCAGGTCGGAGACGCTGTCGAACTTTTCGATCAGA
AACTTCTCGACAGACGTCGCGGTGAGTTCAGGCTTTTTCATATCTCATTGCCCCCCGGATCTGCGAAAGC
TCGAGAGAGATAGATTTGTAGAGAGAGACTGGTGATTTCAGCGTGTCCTCTCCAAATGAAATGAACTTCC
TTATATAGAGGAAGGGTCTTGCGAAGGATAGTGGGATTGTGCGTCATCCCTTACGTCAGTGGAGATATCA
CATCAATCCACTTGCTTTGAAGACGTGGTTGGAACGTCTTCTTTTTCCACGATGCTCCTCGTGGGTGGGG
GTCCATCTTTGGGACCACTGTCGGCAGAGGCATCTTGAACGATAGCCTTTCCTTTATCGCAATGATGGCA
TTTGTAGGTGCCACCTTCCTTTTCTACTGTCCTTTTGATGAAGTGACAGATAGCTGGGCAATGGAATCCG
AGGAGGTTTCCCGATATTACCCTTTGTTGAAAAGTCTCAATAGCCCTTTGGTCTTCTGAGACTGTATCTT
TGATATTCTTGGAGTAGACGAGAGTGTCGTGCTCCACCATGTTCACATCAATCCACTTGCTTTGAAGACG
TGGTTGGAACGTCTTCTTTTTCCACGATGCTCCTCGTGGGTGGGGGTCCATCTTTGGGACCACTGTCGGC
AGAGGCATCTTGAACGATAGCCTTTCCTTTATCGCAATGATGGCATTTGTAGGTGCCACCTTCCTTTTCT
ACTGTCCTTTTGATGAAGTGACAGATAGCTGGGCAATGGAATCCGAGGAGGTTTCCCGATATTACCCTTT
GTTGAAAAGTCTCAATAGCCCTTTGGTCTTCTGAGACTGTATCTTTGATATTCTTGGAGTAGACGAGAGT
GTCGTGCTCCACCATGTTGGCAAGCTGCTCTAGCCAATACGCAAACCGCCTCTCCCCGCGCGTTGGCCGA
TTCATTAATGCAGCTGGCACGACAGGTTTCCCGACTGGAAAGCGGGCAGTGAGCGCAACGCAATTAATGT
GAGTTAGCTCACTCATTAGGCACCCCAGGCTTTACACTTTATGCTTCCGGCTCGTATGTTGTGTGGAATT
GTGAGCGGATAACAATTTCACACAGGAAACAGCTATGACATGATTACGAATTCGAGCTCGGTACCCCGAT
CTAGTAACATAGATGACACCGCGCGCGATAATTTATCCTAGTTTGCGCGCTATATTTTGTTTTCTATCGC
GTATTAAATGTATAATTGCGGGACTCTAATCATAAAAACCCATCTCATAAATAACGTCATGCATTACATG
TTAATTATTACATGCTTAACGTAATTCAACAGAAATTATATGATAATCATCGCAAGACCGGCAACAGGAT
TCAATCTTAAGAAACTTTATTGCCAAATGTTTGAACGATCGGGGAAATTCGAGCTCTATCGATCAATCAG
GATCCTTACATCTTCTCCATTTCTAATCTGTCAATGTATGCGTTGGTTACTTCACTTCCCAGCTTTTTTC
TCCGCTCATATGTCCTCACAATATTTGGTCTTTTCACCCCTTCCTCTTCCGTAGACTTCTTTTCGCTTGA
AGATATGTGTTCGAGATCCTTATCCATTGCACTGACTATCCCATTTGATATCTCCACTTTGGCTTCGGAA
GACTTCTCTTCACTTGGAGGTAAGTCTTTGAGACCCTTATCGATTGCATTGACTATCCCATTTGATATCT
CCTCTTCAGCTGCTTCCGAAGACTTCTTTTCACTTGGAGATAAGTCTTTGAGAGCCTTGGCAACTGCCTT
GGCTGCCCCCTTCTTCGGCCCTCTCATATTTTGTTTCTTCTCTTCAGGTTCTGGAGACTTCTCTCCACTT
AAGTCTCTGAGAGCTTTATCAACTGCATGGACTATCATCTTCTTAACCCCTAACTTGTCTTCTTTTGCAA
AATGATTTGGTGGAAGTAGACGATACTGTTTTGTCAAGCGTAAACACTCGCTGACATTTTCAGGTGAGAC
GAAGTCAAGCGCTACCTTATTGCAGGACTTCAAATTTCTAACTTGATGAGGGCAACCTACAGGTATCAAA
ACAGCATCACCAAGCTTCTGATTGAAGGTCCAAGGTTCAATGCCATATTCTTCTTTCAGCTTCATTATAT
GATACCGCGTCAGATAGAAGTTCTGGTCATGTATAGGATGAACAACCTGAGACACAGGACAGCAGTAGAG
ATGTCTGAACTCCTTGTGATGTTTCTCAATGTAACTTTCTAATTTAGGAATATCTTCTCTACGGAAAATG
TCCCAAAGAGCTCCATCATCAGTTTCAACATTTTGGACTTGTTGTCTGGAATTTTCAAGAATCTCCATCA
TTTCCTCCTTGTTAGCTACTGAGCTATACAGCTCCTTGAGATCTTGTTCGGCATGCTTCTTTTTCAGATT
TCCAATTCCAGGTTGCATATTGGGCACTTCAGATATGTGCGTCAAAATATTCACCGCATCAGACATGTCG
CAGTGGAGCTTAGTAACAGAATCTCCACGGCCTAATTCTTGAGCAAATCCAGAAGCAACGTACGTCTTTG
GTCCCATGTCTGGCTTCAAGCAATTTTGGGGAAGCTTGACAGCGAGATTCAAAGGTCCATTAACCGGATG
AGTGTAATGCTTCAAAGGCAAACTACATAAGAACTCCTCAGCATGACGTGGCAAGTTATCTTTGAAGACT
TTAGCTGGAGGCCAATCTTTCAGTTTCAGAACTAGTGGCCAACCCATTCGATCATATCGGCCATCCGTGT
ATCCAGTAAAAAATTCATGAAGATTAACTTTTACCTCACAGAAGTCCAAACAATCAACAGCAACAACATC
CTTAAGTGATCCATGCTGGACATGGCTTATCTGGCGGCAGGCACGATGCATTACCATTGGTTCCCAGCTT
AAACCAGATGTAGCTTCAAGCACATTTCTCACAATCACAGGCTCGCCGGACCAGGCAGTTAGTGACTTAG
CATCCATCCCTCCGCCACCGCCATTAAGCTTGTGCCCCAGTTTGCTAGGGAGGTCGCAGTATCTGGCCAC
TGCCACCTCGTGCTGCTCGACGTAGGTCTCGTTGTTGGCCTCCTTGATTCTTTCCAGTCTGTAGTCCACA
TAGTAGACGCCAGGCATCTTGAGGTTCTTAGCGGGTTTCTTGGATCTATATGTGGTCTTGATGTTTGCGA
TCAGATGGCTCCCGCCCACGAGCTTCAGGGCCATGTCGTTTCTGCCTTCCAGGCCGCCGTCAGCGGGGTA
CAGCGTCTCGGTGAAGGCCTCCCAGCCGAGTGTTTTCTTCTGCATCACAGGGCCGTTGGATGTGAAGTTC
ACCCCTCTGATCTTGACGTTGTAGATGAGGCAGCCGTCCTGGAGGCTGGTGTCCTGGGTAGCGGTCAGCA
CGCCCCCGTCTTCGTATGTGGTGACTCTCTCCCATGTGAAGCCCTCAGGGAAGGACTGCTTGAAGAAGTC
GGGGATGCCCTGGGTGTGGTTGATGAAGGTCTTGCTGCCGTAGAGGAAGCTAGTAGCCAGGATGTCGAAG
GCGAAGGGGAGAGGGCCGCCCTCGACCACCTTGATTCTCATGGTCTGGGTGCCCTCGTAGGGCTTGCCTT
CGCCCTCGGATGTGCACTTGAAGTGATGGTTGTCCACGGTGCCCTCCATGTACAGCTTCATGTGCATGTT
CTCCTTAATCAGCTCGCTGCTTTCAGGCGTTGCTGATTCGGATGTACCTGGGGTCTCACTTCCGCTTACT
TTTCGTTTTTTCTTTGGGTCTACCTTTCTCTTCTTTTTTGGCGAGCCTCCGCCACCGTCGCCTCCCAGCT
GAGACAGGTCGATCCGTGTCTCGTACAGGCCGGTGATGCTCTGGTGGATCAGGGTGGCGTCCAGCACCTC
TTTGGTGCTGGTGTACCTCTTCCGGTCGATGGTGGTGTCAAAGTACTTGAAGGCGGCAGGGGCTCCCAGA
TTGGTCAGGGTAAACAGGTGGATGATATTCTCGGCCTGCTCTCTGATAGGCTTGTCTCTGTGCTTGTTGT
AGGCGCTCAGCACCTTGTCCAGATTAGCGTCGGCCAGGATCACTCTCTTGGAGAACTCGCTGATCTGCTC
GATGATCTCGTCCAGGTAGTGTTTGTGCTGTTCCACAAACAGCTGTTTCTGCTCATTATCCTCGGGGGAG
CCCTTCAGCTTCTCATAGTGGCTGGCCAGGTACAGGAAGTTCACATATTTGGAGGGCAGGGCCAGTTCGT
TTCCCTTCTGCAGTTCGCCGGCAGAGGCCAGCATTCTCTTCCGGCCGTTTTCCAGCTCGAACAGGGAGTA
CTTAGGCAGCTTGATGATCAGGTCCTTTTTCACTTCTTTGTAGCCCTTGGCTTCCAGAAAGTCGATGGGA
TTCTTCTCGAAGCTGCTTCTTTCCATGATGGTGATCCCCAGCAGCTCTTTCACACTCTTCAGTTTCTTGG
ACTTGCCCTTTTCCACTTTGGCCACCACCAGCACAGAATAGGCCACGGTGGGGCTGTCGAAGCCGCCGTA
CTTCTTAGGGTCCCAGTCCTTCTTTCTGGCGATCAGCTTGTCGCTGTTCCTCTTGGGCAGGATAGACTCT
TTGCTGAAGCCGCCTGTCTGCACCTCGGTCTTTTTCACGATATTCACTTGGGGCATAGACAGCACTTTCC
GCACGGTGGCAAAGTCCCGGCCCTTATCCCACACGATCTCGCCTGTTTCGCCGTTTGTCTCGATCAGAGG
CCGCTTCCGGATCTCGCCGTTGGCCAGGGTAATCTCGGTCTTGAAAAAGTTCATGATGTTGCTGTAGAAG
AAGTACTTGGCGGTAGCCTTGCCGATTTCCTGCTCGCTCTTGGCGATCATCTTCCGCACGTCGTACACCT
TGTAGTCGCCGTACACGAACTCGCTTTCCAGCTTAGGGTACTTTTTGATCAGGGCGGTTCCCACGACGGC
GTTCAGGTAGGCGTCGTGGGCGTGGTGGTAGTTGTTGATCTCGCGCACTTTGTAAAACTGGAAATCCTTC
CGGAAATCGGACACCAGCTTGGACTTCAGGGTGATCACTTTCACTTCCCGGATCAGTTTGTCGTTCTCGT
CGTACTTAGTGTTCATCCGGGAGTCCAGGATCTGTGCCACGTGCTTTGTGATCTGCCGGGTTTCCACCAG
CTGTCTCTTGATGAAGCCGGCCTTATCCAGTTCGCTCAGGCCGCCTCTCTCGGCCTTGGTCAGATTGTCG
AACTTCCTCTGGGTAATCAGCTTGGCATTCAGCAGCTGGCGCCAGTAGTTCTTCATCTTCTTCACGACCT
CTTCGGAGGGCACGTTGTCGCTCTTGCCCCGGTTCTTGTCGCTCCGAGTCAGCACTTTGTTATCGATGGA
GTCGTCCTTCAGAAAGCTCTGAGGCACGATAGCGTCCACATCGTAGTCGGACAGCCGGTTGATGTCCAGT
TCCTGGTCCACGTACATATCCCGCCCATTCTGCAGGTAGTACAGGTACAGCTTCTCGTTCTGCAGCTGGG
TGTTTTCCACGGGGTGTTCTTTCAGGATCTGGCTGCCCAGCTCTTTGATGCCCTCTTCGATCCGCTTCAT
TCTCTCGCGGCTGTTCTTCTGTCCCTTCTGGGTGGTCTGGTTCTCTCTGGCCATTTCGATCACGATGTTC
TCGGGCTTGTGCCGGCCCATCACTTTCACGAGCTCGTCCACCACCTTCACTGTCTGCAGGATGCCCTTCT
TAATGGCGGGGCTGCCGGCCAGATTGGCAATGTGCTCGTGCAGGCTATCGCCCTGGCCGGACACCTGGGC
TTTCTGGATGTCCTCTTTAAAGGTCAGGCTGTCGTCGTGGATCAGCTGCATGAAGTTTCTGTTGGCGAAG
CCGTCGGACTTCAGGAAATCCAGGATTGTCTTGCCGGACTGCTTGTCCCGGATGCCGTTGATCAGCTTCC
GGCTCAGCCTGCCCCAGCCGGTGTATCTCCGCCGCTTCAGCTGCTTCATCACTTTGTCGTCGAACAGGTG
GGCATAGGTTTTCAGCCGTTCCTCGATCATCTCTCTGTCCTCAAACAGTGTCAGGGTCAGCACGATATCT
TCCAGAATGTCCTCGTTTTCCTCATTGTCCAGGAAGTCCTTGTCCTTGATAATTTTCAGCAGATCGTGGT
ATGTGCCCAGGGAGGCGTTGAACCGATCTTCCACGCCGGAGATTTCCACGGAGTCGAAGCACTCGATTTT
CTTGAAGTAGTCCTCTTTCAGCTGCTTCACGGTCACTTTCCGGTTGGTCTTGAACAGCAGGTCCACGATG
GCTTTTTTCTGCTCGCCGCTCAGGAAGGCGGGCTTTCTCATTCCCTCGGTCACGTATTTCACTTTGGTCA
GCTCGTTGTACACGGTGAAGTACTCGTACAGCAGGCTGTGCTTGGGCAGCACCTTCTCGTTGGGCAGGTT
CTTATCGAAGTTGGTCATCCGCTCGATGAAGCTCTGGGCGCTGGCGCCCTTGTCCACCACTTCCTCGAAG
TTCCAGGGGGTGATGGTTTCCTCGCTCTTTCTGGTCATCCAGGCGAATCTGCTGTTTCCCCTGGCCAGAG
GGCCCACGTAGTAGGGGATGCGGAAGGTCAGGATCTTCTCGATCTTTTCCCGGTTGTCCTTCAGGAATGG
GTAAAAATCTTCCTGCCGCCGCAGAATGGCGTGCAGCTCTCCCAGGTGGATCTGGTGGGGGATGCTGCCG
TTGTCGAAGGTCCGCTGCTTCCGCAGCAGGTCCTCTCTGTTCAGCTTCACGAGCAGTTCCTCGGTGCCGT
CCATCTTTTCCAGGATGGGCTTGATGAACTTGTAGAACTCTTCCTGGCTGGCTCCGCCATCGATGTAGCC
GGCGTAGCCGTTCTTGCTCTGGTCGAAGAAAATCTCTTTGTACTTCTCAGGCAGCTGCTGCCGCACGAGA
GCTTTCAGCAGGGTCAGGTCCTGGTGGTGCTCGTCGTATCTCTTGATCATAGAGGCGCTCAGGGGGGCCT
TGGTGATCTCGGTGTTCACTCTCAGGATGTCGCTCAGCAGGATGGCGTCGGACAGGTTCTTGGCGGCCAG
AAACAGGTCGGCGTACTGGTCGCCGATCTGGGCCAGCAGGTTGTCCAGGTCGTCGTCGTAGGTGTCCTTG
CTCAGCTGCAGTTTGGCATCCTCGGCCAGGTCGAAGTTGCTCTTGAAGTTGGGGGTCAGGCCCAGGCTCA
GGGCAATCAGGTTGCCGAACAGGCCATTCTTCTTCTCGCCGGGCAGCTGGGCGATCAGATTTTCCAGCCG
TCTGCTCTTGCTCAGTCTGGCAGACAGGATGGCCTTGGCGTCCACGCCGCTGGCGTTGATGGGGTTTTCC
TCGAACAGCTGGTTGTAGGTCTGCACCAGCTGGATGAACAGCTTGTCCACGTCGCTGTTGTCGGGGTTCA
GGTCGCCCTCGATCAGGAAGTGGCCCCGGAACTTGATCATGTGGGCCAGGGCCAGATAGATCAGCCGCAG
GTCGGCCTTGTCGGTGCTGTCCACCAGTTTCTTTCTCAGGTGGTAGATGGTGGGGTACTTCTCGTGGTAG
GCCACCTCGTCCACGATGTTGCCGAAGATGGGGTGCCGCTCGTGCTTCTTATCCTCTTCCACCAGGAAGG
ACTCTTCCAGTCTGTGGAAGAAGCTGTCGTCCACCTTGGCCATCTCGTTGCTGAAGATCTCTTGCAGATA
GCAGATCCGGTTCTTCCGTCTGGTGTATCTTCTTCTGGCGGTTCTCTTCAGCCGGGTGGCCTCGGCTGTT
TCTCCGCTGTCGAACAGCAGGGCGCCGATCAGGTTCTTCTTGATGCTGTGCCGGTCGGTGTTGCCCAGCA
CCTTGAATTTCTTGCTGGGCACCTTGTACTCGTCGGTGATCACGGCCCAGCCCACAGAGTTGGTGCCGAT
GGCCAGGCCGATGCTGTACTTCTTGTCCATTACCTTTCTCTTCTTTTTTGGCTCAGATGGTTCAGTGCTG
GTCCCAGGGGCAGATCCTTCACTTGGTTCGGTTGACGTGCCTTCTTCGGTGGAAGTAGGGCTTCCAGCTG
GGGAACCAGGCGCACTACCTTCAGATGGTTCTGTGGATGTACCAGGGCCTGACTCGGGCGTTGCGGATTC
GCTGGTGCCTTCTTCAGTAGATGTTGGGGACCCGGCAGGAGACCCTCCACTTGGTGGGGGTGCGCCAGAG
CTCGGCCCTCCGACCCAATGGTTATAGGGCCCCGCAACGTGTGTGAGAGCATAAGGGGACACGGTGACAA
CATTGTCATGGGTTAATGTTAATGCTTTATGAGAAGGAATTTGGTTCAATTCATTTACTTCAGAGGACTG
TTCTGGACCTTCATTAGCTGCCTGGTCTTTTTGCTCTGAGGCCTTCATTTTCTTATTCTTAGCTTCTTTA
GCCTCAAACTTAATCTTGTTTAGTTCAAAACCATGTTGGGGCTTATTTAGGTTTTTGTGCTGGTAAAAGA
CAAGGGAGAGGCGGGTTGGATGATTACGGTTGGGGTGCTCAACAGGAGTGGTAGCGTGCAGCTCTCGCCG
GGCACACTCAATCAAAACCGAGCCGTGAGCAGGTGCGATGGCCACCCCACCAATATTTGCATCCAAAAAG
ATGTGCTCACTGTCTGACCAATACTCATCAATGTGGGGCAATTTCTCCTCAGCAGGTGACAGGGGGTCAT
CAGATAGGGGTTCGTCTGATGGAGGCTCATCTGCTTCAGAATGCTGCTCATCTTCTTCCATTGGAGAAGA
GGCAAGGTCTTGAGGAGAGGTGAGGAAGGAGGGCTGGTGGTTTGGCTGATGAGGCGTTAGCGGCTCAGTC
ACACCAGTGGAAGGCTCAGAATTAATGAGGGGCTCCATCACAGGAGCAGACAGGGTGGGGAGAGGAGCCA
CTTCGCCAAGCTGTGAAATGCCAGGGCCATCAGCAGCTGCAGCATTGGCACCACTGAGTCTTCCCGAAGG
CATCGTACAGTGGGGAGTGCTGCTTCTTTCTGAAAACCCGCATGAGGCTGTTGCGTCATTCTTCAGTGGA
GCTGGTGTGGCTGAAGCAGTCTTCGGGGACCAGGAGAAGCCTGGAGATGCCTCTTTCACTGGGTGAGGAG
CGGATGGCATCAGCGAATAAGTTTTAGTGTTGTCTGAACTTTTTAAGATAAAATGGGGTTCGGTTTCACT
TTTTACTTCAGGTTGCACGGTTTCAGTGTTACTCCCTAAGGTTGGCAGTGACGAAGGCTTACTGTTGTTT
GTTGTTGTTGAGTTATTCTTCCGCTTGATTCGGGGAATAGGTTTCTTTTCCACTGCCCTTATCTTATGTG
CAAGAACCTCTGTCATCATCGCAGCCCTCTTCTTTCCAGAACGGGGAACAGGCTGAGTGAAACACGTTCT
TTTTTTGCGGCGGGGTGCCAGGACCTCGATGGCCCCAGATTTGATCTTGGCTTCCATTCCTTCCTTGGAG
CCAAACTCATCTGTGTCTGAAAGCTTATAAAGAGGTAGCACATGGAGCTGCTCATCTTGAGGAATAACAC
CCAAAGAGCGGTTATCTTCTCGAGTTAAGGTACAAACCACAGTGCTTCCATTATTCATGTTGTGAATGTC
CCTGTGGGGATGAGCACAGAAGTCCAGGCAAGCAGTGACCCCAGAGAAGGGTCGACCTTCCTTGCTGCCA
AGCCGACATTCTCGGGCAACATTTTCATATTCCACCTGATTTTGGTAAGCTACTGGAGCATACTGCTTAT
AAATTGGAGCTAATCGTGTAGCCAAACTCTGTAAGTTATCTTCAAGGTTTTTTTCATGTAAGGGAGAGCT
TGGATCAATTCTAAATCTTCTGGGGCTTGGGCTTCTACCAAACTTACAGCCATTAAAGTACATACTCCAT
GAACAGCCAAAAGAGAATGAAGCTCCACAAGTCTCTGGATCAATTCCTTGACATGTACAGGTACGATTTT
CATTGAGGGTGCATCTTCTGTCGGTAGGGTGCCCATTGTATGACTTTAGATTCTCTGTGAGCTCTGTGTA
TAGCCGGTCGGCCATTGGAAGAGGGATGCCATCCCACACCATGATGAGCACCACCATCACAGCAGTTGGA
CAGTGGTGGCCTGTACGCTGCCGGACCAAACAAAGAACTTTTTCTTCATCACTGCTTCTTCTTAAAACCC
ACTTAGCAATTGGACACCCATGAGAGCTTTTCCCTTCTTTACCGGTGTACACTACTATTTCTATCCTTAT
TGCGTTTCCTTTTTGACCATACCTATTCTCCATGATTTCCCTGACAGCAGCAACACTTGGTCCTGCCCCA
AGGTGTGTATAATATGGGCCTTTGTCTTTTTGTATAACTCGATCAAGACAGCTGCAGGTGGGCAGCATGG
CTGTGGTGAGAGAAACAGAGCGTGAGCTCAAATACACAAGTACGAAATCAGAGTTATGAGAGAGGATTTG
GAGAAAGAAGATCACCTGAAGATCGTTTGCGTCGCGCGAATGAGAGAGACGGCAGAGAAAACGAGAAGCT
TTAAGAGGACGAACAAAAACCCTAATGTCACTCCTTTTATATAGATGAGAAATTTAGGGTTTGGGCTCTA
ATGGAGCTGTCTACATGGGCTTTCATTTCTTTATCCAGTAAAGAACCGGTTTAACAGG
